Addgene plasmid #208557: pKLV2-U6gRNA5(BCL11B-E3(32))-PGKpuro2ABFP-W
Purpose: Lentiviral vector expressing gRNA targeting human BCL11B-E3
Depositing lab: Kosuke Yusa. Depositing organization: Kyoto University, Institute for Life and Medical Sciences. Publication: Canonical BAF complex regulates the oncogenic program in human T-cell acute lymphoblastic leukemia. Aoki K, Hyuga M, Tarumoto Y, Nishibuchi G, Ueda A, Ochi Y, Sugino S, Mikami T, Kobushi H, Kato I, Akahane K, Inukai T, Takaori-Kondo A, Takita J, Ogawa S, Yusa K. Blood. 2023 Nov 3:blood.2023020857. doi: 10.1182/blood.2023020857. PubMed 37922452.
Backbone
  Vector backbone: pKLV2-U6gRNA5(BbsI)-PGKpuro2ABFP-W
  Backbone manufacturer: addgene
  Backbone size w/o insert (bp): 8648
  Total vector size (bp): 8650
  Vector type: Lentiviral
  Selectable markers: Puromycin
Growth in bacteria
  Bacterial resistance: Ampicillin, 100 μg/mL
  Growth temperature: 37°C
  Growth strain: NEB Stable
  Copy number: Unknown
Gene/Insert
  Gene/Insert name: BCL11B-E3(32)
  gRNA/shRNA sequence: GGTAGAAATCACAGGAGAC
  Species: H. sapiens (human)
  Entrez Gene: BCL11B (a.k.a. ATL1, ATL1-alpha, ATL1-beta, ATL1-delta, ATL1-gamma, CTIP-2, CTIP2, IDDFSTA, IMD49, RIT1, SMARCM2, ZNF856B, hRIT1-alpha)
  Cloning method: Restriction Enzyme; 5′ cloning site BbsI (destroyed during cloning); 3′ cloning site BbsI (destroyed during cloning)
  Sequencing primers: 5′ AGATAATTAGAATTAATTTGACTG
Terms and licenses: Academic/Nonprofit Terms; Industry Terms: Not Available to Industry
How to cite: pKLV2-U6gRNA5(BCL11B-E3(32))-PGKpuro2ABFP-W was a gift from Kosuke Yusa (Addgene plasmid # 208557 ; http://n2t.net/addgene:208557 ; RRID:Addgene_208557)
