[The description below was written by a language model from this plasmid's Addgene catalogue record and pLannotate feature annotations shown in this document.]
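Description:
pKLV2-U6gRNA5(BCL11B-E3(32))-PGKpuro2ABFP-W is an 8,650 bp HIV-1-based lentiviral transfer plasmid that expresses a single CRISPR guide RNA directed against a human BCL11B target designated E3. It derives from the pKLV2-U6gRNA5(BbsI)-PGKpuro2ABFP-W backbone, into which the guide spacer was inserted between two BbsI sites that were destroyed in the process. In bacteria it is maintained through a high-copy ColE1/pUC-type origin with ampicillin resistance. An f1 origin and remnants of a lac/lacZα cloning region flanked by T3 and T7 promoters are also present in the plasmid backbone.

The viral genome is transcribed from a CMV enhancer/promoter fused to a truncated 5' LTR, followed by the Ψ packaging signal with a gag fragment, the RRE for Rev-dependent nuclear export, and the cPPT/CTS. Within the proviral region, a human U6 RNA polymerase III promoter drives the spacer joined to a Streptococcus pyogenes Cas9 guide scaffold. The short "TadA" hit annotated at the spacer position is almost certainly a spurious match to the guide sequence rather than a real deaminase element. Downstream, a mouse PGK promoter expresses puromycin N-acetyltransferase and TagBFP, linked by a 2A peptide according to the construct name, so transduced cells can be selected with puromycin and tracked by blue fluorescence. A WPRE enhances transcript expression, and a truncated 3' LTR followed by a bGH polyadenylation signal closes the cassette.

No Cas9 is encoded, so the vector is meant for cells that supply Cas9 separately. The associated publication concerns the BAF complex and the oncogenic program in human T-cell acute lymphoblastic leukemia, consistent with use for perturbing BCL11B in that setting.
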