Features (pLannotate 1.2.2; 29 found; start..end, strand, type, name):
    277..476     +  promoter       CMV promoter: human cytomegalovirus (CMV) immediate early promoter
    494..674     +  LTR            5' LTR (truncated): truncated 5' long terminal repeat (LTR) from HIV-1
    721..846     +  misc_feature   HIV-1 Ψ: packaging signal of human immunodeficiency virus type 1
    830..1168    +  CDS            HIV-1 gag (fragment): gag protein from human immunodeficiency virus 1; gag
   1345..1578    +  misc_feature   RRE: The Rev response element (RRE) of HIV-1 allows for Rev-dependent mRNA export from the nucleus to the cytoplasm.
   1955..2055    +  CDS            Rev (fragment): human immunodeficiency virus 1 (HIV-1) Rev protein; rev; enhances nuclear export of unspliced and incompletely spliced viral mRNAs
   2105..2222    +  misc_feature   cPPT/CTS: central polypurine tract and central termination sequence of HIV-1
   2297..2537    +  promoter       U6 promoter: RNA polymerase III promoter for human U6 snRNA
   2542..2560    +  CDS            TadA*(7.9) (fragment): DNA adenosine deaminase evolved from the E. coli tRNA adenosine deaminase TadA (Gaudelli et al., 2017)
   2584..2651    +  misc_RNA       tracrRNA (fragment): trans-activating CRISPR RNA for the Streptococcus pyogenes CRISPR/Cas9 system
   2674..3173    +  promoter       PGK promoter: mouse phosphoglycerate kinase 1 promoter
   3213..3809    +  CDS            PuroR (fragment): puromycin N-acetyltransferase; pac from Streptomyces; confers resistance to puromycin
   3882..4580    +  CDS            TagBFP: TagBFP is a basic (constitutively fluorescent) blue fluorescent protein published in 2008, derived from Entacmaea quadricolor. It is reported to be a very rapidly-maturing monomer with very low acid sensitivity.
   4592..5178    +  misc_feature   WPRE: woodchuck hepatitis virus posttranscriptional regulatory element
   5172..5318    +  CDS            nef (fragment): NEF_HV1LA - Experimental evidence at protein level: Swiss-Prot protein existence level 1. Extracellular Nef protein targets CD4(+) T-lymphocytes for apoptosis by interacting with CXCR4 surface receptors. From Human immunodeficiency virus type 1 group M subtype B (isolate Lai) (HIV-1).
   5326..5504    +  LTR            5' LTR (truncated): truncated 5' long terminal repeat (LTR) from HIV-1
   5530..5641    +  polyA_signal   bGH poly(A) signal: bovine growth hormone polyadenylation signal
   5780..5798    -  promoter       T3 promoter: promoter for bacteriophage T3 RNA polymerase
   5843..5859    -  protein_bind   lac operator: The lac repressor binds to the lac operator to inhibit transcription in E. coli. This inhibition can be relieved by adding lactose or isopropyl-β-D-thiogalactopyranoside (IPTG). lac repressor encoded by lacI
   5867..5897    -  promoter       lac promoter: promoter for the E. coli lac operon
   5912..5933    -  protein_bind   CAP binding site: CAP binding activates transcription in the presence of cAMP. E. coli catabolite activator protein
   5946..6038    -  CDS            lacI (fragment): lac repressor; lacI; The lac repressor binds to the lac operator to inhibit transcription in E. coli. This inhibition can be relieved by adding lactose or isopropyl-β-D-thiogalactopyranoside (IPTG).
   6221..6809    -  rep_origin     ori: high-copy-number ColE1/pMB1/pBR322/pUC origin of replication
   6980..7840    -  CDS            AmpR: β-lactamase; bla; confers resistance to ampicillin, carbenicillin, and related antibiotics
   7841..7945    -  promoter       AmpR promoter: bla
   7998..8426    -  rep_origin     f1 ori (sequence partly withheld): f1 bacteriophage origin of replication; arrow indicates direction of (+) strand synthesis
   8431..8586    -  CDS            lacZα (fragment): LacZα fragment of β-galactosidase; lacZ fragment
   8594..8612    +  promoter       T7 promoter: promoter for bacteriophage T7 RNA polymerase
   8626..276     +  enhancer       CMV enhancer (across the origin): human cytomegalovirus immediate early enhancer
>Addgene plasmid #208557 | pKLV2-U6gRNA5(BCL11B-E3(32))-PGKpuro2ABFP-W | addgene full sequence | sequence record 419640 | Addgene NGS Result
CCTGGCTGACCGCCCAACGACCCCCGCCCATTGACGTCAATAATGACGTATGTTCCCATAGTAACGCCAA
TAGGGACTTTCCATTGACGTCAATGGGTGGAGTATTTACGGTAAACTGCCCACTTGGCAGTACATCAAGT
GTATCATATGCCAAGTACGCCCCCTATTGACGTCAATGACGGTAAATGGCCCGCCTGGCATTATGCCCAG
TACATGACCTTATGGGACTTTCCTACTTGGCAGTACATCTACGTATTAGTCATCGCTATTACCATGGTGA
TGCGGTTTTGGCAGTACATCAATGGGCGTGGATAGCGGTTTGACTCACGGGGATTTCCAAGTCTCCACCC
CATTGACGTCAATGGGAGTTTGTTTTGGCACCAAAATCAACGGGACTTTCCAAAATGTCGTAACAACTCC
GCCCCATTGACGCAAATGGGCGGTAGGCGTGTACGGTGGGAGGTCTATATAAGCAGCGCGTTTTGCCTGT
ACTGGGTCTCTCTGGTTAGACCAGATCTGAGCCTGGGAGCTCTCTGGCTAACTAGGGAACCCACTGCTTA
AGCCTCAATAAAGCTTGCCTTGAGTGCTTCAAGTAGTGTGTGCCCGTCTGTTGTGTGACTCTGGTAACTA
GAGATCCCTCAGACCCTTTTAGTCAGTGTGGAAAATCTCTAGCAGTGGCGCCCGAACAGGGACTTGAAAG
CGAAAGGGAAACCAGAGGAGCTCTCTCGACGCAGGACTCGGCTTGCTGAAGCGCGCACGGCAAGAGGCGA
GGGGCGGCGACTGGTGAGTACGCCAAAAATTTTGACTAGCGGAGGCTAGAAGGAGAGAGATGGGTGCGAG
AGCGTCAGTATTAAGCGGGGGAGAATTAGATCGCGATGGGAAAAAATTCGGTTAAGGCCAGGGGGAAAGA
AAAAATATAAATTAAAACATATAGTATGGGCAAGCAGGGAGCTAGAACGATTCGCAGTTAATCCTGGCCT
GTTAGAAACATCAGAAGGCTGTAGACAAATACTGGGACAGCTACAACCATCCCTTCAGACAGGATCAGAA
GAACTTAGATCATTATATAATACAGTAGCAACCCTCTATTGTGTGCATCAAAGGATAGAGATAAAAGACA
CCAAGGAAGCTTTAGACAAGATAGAGGAAGAGCAAAACAAAAGTAAGACCACCGCACAGCAAGCGGCCGG
CCGCGCTGATCTTCAGACCTGGAGGAGGAGATATGAGGGACAATTGGAGAAGTGAATTATATAAATATAA
AGTAGTAAAAATTGAACCATTAGGAGTAGCACCCACCAAGGCAAAGAGAAGAGTGGTGCAGAGAGAAAAA
AGAGCAGTGGGAATAGGAGCTTTGTTCCTTGGGTTCTTGGGAGCAGCAGGAAGCACTATGGGCGCAGCGT
CAATGACGCTGACGGTACAGGCCAGACAATTATTGTCTGGTATAGTGCAGCAGCAGAACAATTTGCTGAG
GGCTATTGAGGCGCAACAGCATCTGTTGCAACTCACAGTCTGGGGCATCAAGCAGCTCCAGGCAAGAATC
CTGGCTGTGGAAAGATACCTAAAGGATCAACAGCTCCTGGGGATTTGGGGTTGCTCTGGAAAACTCATTT
GCACCACTGCTGTGCCTTGGAATGCTAGTTGGAGTAATAAATCTCTGGAACAGATTTGGAATCACACGAC
CTGGATGGAGTGGGACAGAGAAATTAACAATTACACAAGCTTAATACACTCCTTAATTGAAGAATCGCAA
AACCAGCAAGAAAAGAATGAACAAGAATTATTGGAATTAGATAAATGGGCAAGTTTGTGGAATTGGTTTA
ACATAACAAATTGGCTGTGGTATATAAAATTATTCATAATGATAGTAGGAGGCTTGGTAGGTTTAAGAAT
AGTTTTTGCTGTACTTTCTATAGTGAATAGAGTTAGGCAGGGATATTCACCATTATCGTTTCAGACCCAC
CTCCCAACCCCGAGGGGACCCGACAGGCCCGAAGGAATAGAAGAAGAAGGTGGAGAGAGAGACAGAGACA
GATCCATTCGATTAGTGAACGGATCGGCACTGCGTGCGCCAATTCTGCAGACAAATGGCAGTATTCATCC
ACAATTTTAAAAGAAAAGGGGGGATTGGGGGGTACAGTGCAGGGGAAAGAATAGTAGACATAATAGCAAC
AGACATACAAACTAAAGAATTACAAAAACAAATTACAAAAATTCAAAATTTTCGGGTTTATTACAGGGAC
AGCAGAGATCCAGTTTGGTTAGTACCGGGCCCTACGCGTCCAAGGTCGGGCAGGAAGAGGGCCTATTTCC
CATGATTCCTTCATATTTGCATATACGATACAAGGCTGTTAGAGAGATAATTAGAATTAATTTGACTGTA
AACACAAAGATATTAGTACAAAATACGTGACGTAGAAAGTAATAATTTCTTGGGTAGTTTGCAGTTTTAA
AATTATGTTTTAAAATGGACTATCATATGCTTACCGTAACTTGAAAGTATTTCGATTTCTTGGCTTTATA
TATCTTGTGGAAAGGACGAAACACCGGGTAGAAATCACAGGAGACGTTTAAGAGCTATGCTGGAAACAGC
ATAGCAAGTTTAAATAAGGCTAGTCCGTTATCAACTTGAAAAAGTGGCACCGAGTCGGTGCTTTTTTTGG
ATCCAATTCTACCGGGTAGGGGAGGCGCTTTTCCCAAGGCAGTCTGGAGCATGCGCTTTAGCAGCCCCGC
TGGGCACTTGGCGCTACACAAGTGGCCTCTGGCCTCGCACACATTCCACATCCACCGGTAGGCGCCAACC
GGCTCCGTTCTTTGGTGGCCCCTTCGCGCCACCTTCTACTCCTCCCCTAGTCAGGAAGTTCCCCCCCGCC
CCGCAGCTCGCGTCGTGCAGGACGTGACAAATGGAAGTAGCACGTCTCACTAGTCTCGTGCAGATGGACA
GCACCGCTGAGCAATGGAAGCGGGTAGGCCTTTGGGGCAGCGGCCAATAGCAGCTTTGCTCCTTCGCTTT
CTGGGCTCAGAGGCTGGGAAGGGGTGGGTCCGGGGGCGGGCTCAGGGGCGGGCTCAGGGGCGGGGCGGGC
GCCCGAAGGTCCTCCGGAGGCCCGGCATTCTGCACGCTTCAAAAGCGCACGTCTGCCGCGCTGTTCTCCT
CTTCCTCATCTCCGGGCCTTTCGACCTGCATCCATCTAGATCTCGAGCAGCTGAAGCTTACCATGACCGA
GTACAAGCCCACGGTGCGCCTCGCCACCCGCGACGACGTCCCCAGGGCCGTACGCACCCTCGCCGCCGCG
TTCGCCGACTACCCCGCCACGCGCCACACCGTCGATCCGGACCGCCACATCGAGCGGGTCACCGAGCTGC
AAGAACTCTTCCTCACGCGCGTCGGGCTCGACATCGGCAAGGTGTGGGTCGCGGACGACGGCGCCGCGGT
GGCGGTCTGGACCACGCCGGAGAGCGTCGAAGCGGGGGCGGTGTTCGCCGAGATCGGCCCGCGCATGGCC
GAGTTGAGCGGTTCCCGGCTGGCCGCGCAGCAACAGATGGAAGGCCTCCTGGCGCCGCACCGGCCCAAGG
AGCCCGCGTGGTTCCTGGCCACCGTCGGCGTCTCGCCCGACCACCAGGGCAAGGGTCTGGGCAGCGCCGT
CGTGCTCCCCGGAGTGGAGGCGGCCGAGCGCGCCGGGGTGCCCGCCTTCCTGGAGACCTCCGCGCCCCGC
AACCTCCCCTTCTACGAGCGGCTCGGCTTCACCGTCACCGCCGACGTCGAGGTGCCCGAAGGACCGCGCA
CCTGGTGCATGACCCGCAAGCCCGGTGCCGGCGGCGGGTCCGGAGGAGAGGGCAGAGGAAGTCTCCTAAC
ATGCGGTGACGTGGAGGAGAATCCTGGCCCAATGAGCGAGCTGATTAAGGAGAACATGCACATGAAGCTG
TACATGGAGGGCACCGTGGACAACCATCACTTCAAGTGCACATCCGAGGGCGAAGGCAAGCCCTACGAGG
GCACCCAGACCATGAGAATCAAGGTGGTCGAGGGCGGCCCTCTCCCCTTCGCCTTCGACATCCTGGCTAC
TAGCTTCCTCTACGGCAGCAAGACCTTCATCAACCACACCCAGGGCATCCCCGACTTCTTCAAGCAGTCC
TTCCCTGAGGGCTTCACATGGGAGAGAGTCACCACATACGAGGACGGGGGCGTGCTGACCGCTACCCAGG
ACACCAGCCTCCAGGACGGCTGCCTCATCTACAACGTCAAGATCAGAGGGGTGAACTTCACATCCAACGG
CCCTGTGATGCAGAAGAAAACACTCGGCTGGGAGGCCTTCACCGAGACGCTGTACCCCGCTGACGGCGGC
CTGGAAGGCAGAAACGACATGGCCCTGAAGCTCGTGGGCGGGAGCCATCTGATCGCAAACATCAAGACCA
CATATAGATCCAAGAAACCCGCTAAGAACCTCAAGATGCCTGGCGTCTACTATGTGGACTACAGACTGGA
AAGAATCAAGGAGGCCAACAACGAGACCTACGTCGAGCAGCACGAGGTGGCAGTGGCCAGATACTGCGAC
CTCCCTAGCAAACTGGGGCACAAGCTTAATTGAGCGGCCGCTCAACCTCTGGATTACAAAATTTGTGAAA
GATTGACTGGTATTCTTAACTATGTTGCTCCTTTTACGCTATGTGGATACGCTGCTTTAATGCCTTTGTA
TCATGCTATTGCTTCCCGTATGGCTTTCATTTTCTCCTCCTTGTATAAATCCTGGTTGCTGTCTCTTTAT
GAGGAGTTGTGGCCCGTTGTCAGGCAACGTGGCGTGGTGTGCACTGTGTTTGCTGACGCAACCCCCACTG
GTTGGGGCATTGCCACCACCTGTCAGCTCCTTTCCGGGACTTTCGCTTTCCCCCTCCCTATTGCCACGGC
GGAACTCATCGCCGCCTGCCTTGCCCGCTGCTGGACAGGGGCTCGGCTGTTGGGCACTGACAATTCCGTG
GTGTTGTCGGGGAAATCATCGTCCTTTCCTTGGCTGCTCGCCTGTGTTGCCACCTGGATTCTGCGCGGGA
CGTCCTTCTGCTACGTCCCTTCGGCCCTCAATCCAGCGGACCTTCCTTCCCGCGGCCTGCTGCCGGCTCT
GCGGCCTCTTCCGCGTCTACGCCTTCGCCCTCAGACGAGTCGGATCTCCCTTTGGGCCGCCTCCCCGCAG
GTACCTTTAAGACCAATGACTTACAAGGCAGCTGTAGATCTTAGCCACTTTTTAAAAGAAAAGGGGGGAC
TGGAAGGGCTAATTCACTCCCAAAGAAGTCAAGATCTGCTTTTTGCCTGTACTGGGTCTCTCTGGTTAGA
CCAGAGTCTCTCTGGTTAGACCAGATCTGAGCCTGGGAGCTCTCTGGCTAACTAGGGAACCCACTGCTTA
AGCCTCAATAAAGCTTGCCTTGAGTGCTTCAAGTAGTGTGTGCCCGTCTGTTGTGTGACTCTGGTAACTA
GAGATCCCTCAGACCCTTTTAGTCAGTGTGGAAAATCTCTAGCAGTTTAAACCCGCTGATCAGCCTCGAC
TGTGCCTTCTAGTTGCCAGCCATCTGTTGTTTGCCCCTCCCCCGTGCCTTCCTTGACCCTGGAAGGTGCC
ACTCCCACTGTCCTTTCCTAATAAAATGAGGAAATTGCATCGCATTGTCTGAGTAGGTGTCATTCTATTC
TGGGGGGTGGGGTGGGGCAGGACAGCAAGGGGGAGGATTGGGAAGTCAATAGCAGGCATGCTGGGGATGC
GGTGGGCTCTATGGGCGGCCGTTAATTAAGCTTTTGTTCCCTTTAGTGAGGGTTAATTGCGCGCTTGGCG
TAATCATGGTCATAGCTGTTTCCTGTGTGAAATTGTTATCCGCTCACAATTCCACACAACATACGAGCCG
GGAGCATAAAGTGTAAAGCCTGGGGTGCCTAATGAGTGAGCTAACTCACATTAATTGCGTTGCGCTCACT
GCCCGCTTTCCAGTCGGGAAACCTGTCGTGCCAGCTGCATTAATGAATCGGCCAACGCGCGGGGAGAGGC
GGTTTGCGTATTGGGCGCTCTTCCGCTTCCTCGCTCACTGACTCGCTGCGCTCGGTCGTTCGGCTGCGGC
GAGCGGTATCAGCTCACTCAAAGGCGGTAATACGGTTATCCACAGAATCAGGGGATAACGCAGGAAAGAA
CATGTGAGCAAAAGGCCAGCAAAAGGCCAGGAACCGTAAAAAGGCCGCGTTGCTGGCGTTTTTCCATAGG
CTCCGCCCCCCTGACGAGCATCACAAAAATCGACGCTCAAGTCAGAGGTGGCGAAACCCGACAGGACTAT
AAAGATACCAGGCGTTTCCCCCTGGAAGCTCCCTCGTGCGCTCTCCTGTTCCGACCCTGCCGCTTACCGG
ATACCTGTCCGCCTTTCTCCCTTCGGGAAGCGTGGCGCTTTCTCATAGCTCACGCTGTAGGTATCTCAGT
TCGGTGTAGGTCGTTCGCTCCAAGCTGGGCTGTGTGCACGAACCCCCCGTTCAGCCCGACCGCTGCGCCT
TATCCGGTAACTATCGTCTTGAGTCCAACCCGGTAAGACACGACTTATCGCCACTGGCAGCAGCCACTGG
TAACAGGATTAGCAGAGCGAGGTATGTAGGCGGTGCTACAGAGTTCTTGAAGTGGTGGCCTAACTACGGC
TACACTAGAAGAACAGTATTTGGTATCTGCGCTCTGCTGAAGCCAGTTACCTTCGGAAAAAGAGTTGGTA
GCTCTTGATCCGGCAAACAAACCACCGCTGGTAGCGGTGGTTTTTTTGTTTGCAAGCAGCAGATTACGCG
CAGAAAAAAAGGATCTCAAGAAGATCCTTTGATCTTTTCTACGGGGTCTGACGCTCAGTGGAACGAAAAC
TCACGTTAAGGGATTTTGGTCATGAGATTATCAAAAAGGATCTTCACCTAGATCCTTTTAAATTAAAAAT
GAAGTTTTAAATCAATCTAAAGTATATATGAGTAAACTTGGTCTGACAGTTACCAATGCTTAATCAGTGA
GGCACCTATCTCAGCGATCTGTCTATTTCGTTCATCCATAGTTGCCTGACTCCCCGTCGTGTAGATAACT
ACGATACGGGAGGGCTTACCATCTGGCCCCAGTGCTGCAATGATACCGCGAGACCCACGCTCACCGGCTC
CAGATTTATCAGCAATAAACCAGCCAGCCGGAAGGGCCGAGCGCAGAAGTGGTCCTGCAACTTTATCCGC
CTCCATCCAGTCTATTAATTGTTGCCGGGAAGCTAGAGTAAGTAGTTCGCCAGTTAATAGTTTGCGCAAC
GTTGTTGCCATTGCTACAGGCATCGTGGTGTCACGCTCGTCGTTTGGTATGGCTTCATTCAGCTCCGGTT
CCCAACGATCAAGGCGAGTTACATGATCCCCCATGTTGTGCAAAAAAGCGGTTAGCTCCTTCGGTCCTCC
GATCGTTGTCAGAAGTAAGTTGGCCGCAGTGTTATCACTCATGGTTATGGCAGCACTGCATAATTCTCTT
ACTGTCATGCCATCCGTAAGATGCTTTTCTGTGACTGGTGAGTACTCAACCAAGTCATTCTGAGAATAGT
GTATGCGGCGACCGAGTTGCTCTTGCCCGGCGTCAATACGGGATAATACCGCGCCACATAGCAGAACTTT
AAAAGTGCTCATCATTGGAAAACGTTCTTCGGGGCGAAAACTCTCAAGGATCTTACCGCTGTTGAGATCC
AGTTCGATGTAACCCACTCGTGCACCCAACTGATCTTCAGCATCTTTTACTTTCACCAGCGTTTCTGGGT
GAGCAAAAACAGGAAGGCAAAATGCCGCAAAAAAGGGAATAAGGGCGACACGGAAATGTTGAATACTCAT
ACTCTTCCTTTTTCAATATTATTGAAGCATTTATCAGGGTTATTGTCTCATGAGCGGATACATATTTGAA
TGTATTTAGAAAAATAAACAAATAGGGGTTCCGCGCACATTTCCCCGAAAAGTGCCACCTAAATTGTAAG
CGTTAATATTTTGTTAAAATTCGCGTTAAATTTTTGTTAAATCAGCTCATTTTTTAACCAATAGGCCGAA
ATCGGCAAAATCCCTTATAAATCAAAAGAATAGACCGAGATAGGGT
[37 nt withheld, positions 8097-8133]
AAAGAACGTGGACTCCAACGTCAAAGG
[49 nt withheld, positions 8161-8209]
T
[91 nt withheld, positions 8211-8301]
G
[124 nt withheld, positions 8303-8426]
CCCATTCGCCATTCAGGCTGCGCAACTGTTGGGAAGGGCGATCGGTGCGGGCCTCTTCGCTATTACGCCA
GCTGGCGAAAGGGGGATGTGCTGCAAGGCGATTAAGTTGGGTAACGCCAGGGTTTTCCCAGTCACGACGT
TGTAAAACGACGGCCAGTGAGCGCGCGTAATACGACTCACTATAGGGCGAATTGACTAGTACATAACTTA
CGGTAAATGGCCCG
